Addgene plasmid #70282: pRL542
Purpose: (Empty Backbone) ColK-based vector; provides a nicking function to permit conjugal transfer and bears a polylinker for insertion of methylase-encoding genes
Depositing lab: Peter Wolk. Depositing organization: Michigan State University. Publication: Reduction of conjugal transfer efficiency by three restriction activities of Anabaena sp. strain PCC 7120. Elhai J, Vepritskiy A, Muro-Pastor AM, Flores E, Wolk CP. J Bacteriol. 1997 Mar;179(6):1998-2005. PubMed 9068647.
Backbone
  Vector backbone: see comments
  Backbone size (bp): 11127
  Vector type: Bacterial Expression
Growth in bacteria
  Bacterial resistance: Chloramphenicol, 25 μg/mL
  Growth temperature: 37°C
  Growth strain: DH5alpha
  Copy number: Unknown
Gene/Insert
  Cloning method: Restriction Enzyme
Terms and licenses: Academic/Nonprofit Terms; Industry Terms: Not Available to Industry
Depositor comments: pRL542 comprises ColK-K35, GenBank AY929248.1 (replicon); portions of transposon Tn1 from IncPalpha Birmingham, GenBank BN000925.1; pSa (fragment bearing chloramphenicol-resistance determinant), GenBank L06822.4; and polylinker from pIC20H, GenBank L08912.1
How to cite: pRL542 was a gift from Peter Wolk (Addgene plasmid # 70282 ; http://n2t.net/addgene:70282 ; RRID:Addgene_70282)
