[The description below was written by a language model from this plasmid's Addgene catalogue record and pLannotate feature annotations shown in this document.]
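Description:
pRL542 is an empty bacterial helper-type vector of about 11.1 kb built on the colicin plasmid ColK-K35 and propagated in E. coli under chloramphenicol selection. According to the depositor, it combines the ColK replicon with portions of transposon Tn1, a fragment of pSa carrying the chloramphenicol-resistance determinant, and the polylinker of pIC20H. The annotation agrees with this. It shows a complete chloramphenicol acetyltransferase gene flanked by remnants of neighbouring pSa genes (partial sulI and efflux-protein matches). It also shows a ColE1-type replication region with RNAI, a partial origin match and rop, along with truncated tnpA and β-lactamase fragments that appear to be the Tn1 remnants. Because bla is only a fragment, ampicillin resistance is not expected, and the record lists only chloramphenicol. Copy number is recorded as unknown.

The functional core is the ColK mobilization region, annotated by homology as mbeC and the mbeA relaxase. These proteins nick DNA at a cognate origin of transfer. This is the "nicking function" named in the stated purpose, which lets plasmids carrying a compatible transfer origin be moved by a conjugative plasmid that supplies the mating apparatus. The native colicin K gene (cka), its immunity gene (cki) and lysis-gene fragments are also present. The polylinker, which is not annotated in the feature tables, is intended to receive methylase-encoding genes; no promoter for such inserts is stated. The associated publication concerns restriction activities of Anabaena sp. PCC 7120 that reduce conjugal transfer efficiency, which suggests that inserted methylases would protect donor DNA from those enzymes.

The two sequence records (long-read and analyzer) differ by only a few nucleotides. In the analyzer record, rop and mbeC appear as split fragments rather than intact genes.
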