Features (pLannotate 1.2.2; 15 found; start..end, strand, type, name):
    753..1391    +  CDS            cmlA: CAT2_ECOLX - Experimental evidence at protein level: Swiss-Prot protein existence level 1. This enzyme is an effector of chloramphenicol resistance in bacteria. From Escherichia coli.
   1978..2142    -  CDS            sutR (fragment): SUTR_ECOLI - Also known as ydcN. Experimental evidence at protein level: Swiss-Prot protein existence level 1. Regulates the expression of 12-16 transcription units involved in various steps of sulfur utilization. Represses expression of pfkB, fliZ, cysE, ydcO and its own expression. Activates expression of ypfN. Acts by binding to SutR boxes. From Escherichia coli (strain K12).
   2144..2296    +  CDS            MTDTR_PSEAE (fragment): Experimental evidence at protein level: Swiss-Prot protein existence level 1. Confers resistance to ethidium bromide, acriflavine and methyl viologen. From Pseudomonas aeruginosa (strain ATCC 15692 / DSM 22644 / CIP 104116 / JCM 14847 / LMG 12228 / 1C / PRS 101 / PAO1).
   2341..2703    +  CDS            sulI (fragment): DHP1_CORGT - Protein inferred from homology: Swiss-Prot protein existence level 3. Catalyzes the condensation of para-aminobenzoate (pABA) with 6-hydroxymethyl-7,8-dihydropterin diphosphate (DHPt-PP) to form 7,8- dihydropteroate (H2Pte), the immediate precursor of folate derivatives. From Corynebacterium glutamicum (Brevibacterium saccharolyticum).
   2696..3640    +  CDS            tnpA (fragment): TNP3_ECOLX - Protein inferred from homology: Swiss-Prot protein existence level 3. Required for transposition of transposon Tn3. From Escherichia coli.
   3678..3737    +  CDS            H (fragment): LYS0_ECOLX - Also known as cex. Protein inferred from homology: Swiss-Prot protein existence level 3. Lysis proteins are required for both colicin release and partial cell lysis. From Escherichia coli.
   3799..3899    -  ncRNA          RNAI: Accession: RF00106 - RNAI
   3963..4330    +  rep_origin     ori (fragment): high-copy-number ColE1/pMB1/pBR322/pUC origin of replication
   4749..4934    -  CDS            rop: ROP_ECOLX - Experimental evidence at protein level: Swiss-Prot protein existence level 1. Regulates plasmid DNA replication by modulating the initiation of transcription of the primer RNA precursor. Processing of the precursor of the primer, RNAII, is inhibited by hydrogen bonding of RNAII to its complementary sequence in RNAI. ROP increases the affinity of RNAI for RNAII and thus decreases the rate of replication initiation events. From Escherichia coli.
   4981..5325    +  CDS            mbeC: MBEC_ECOLX - Experimental evidence at protein level: Swiss-Prot protein existence level 1. Required for efficient mobilization of ColE1 plasmid and is thus essential to promote the specific transfer of the plasmid during conjugation. Probably functions by inducing DNA bending, helping the MbeA relaxase to melt the DNA around the nic site and cleave the phosphodiester bond. Binds specifically double-stranded DNA (dsDNA) containing the ColE1 oriT but does not recognize the inverted repeat (IR). From Escherichia coli.
   5318..6910    +  CDS            mbeA: MBEA_ECOLX - Experimental evidence at protein level: Swiss-Prot protein existence level 1. Relaxase involved in plasmid ColE1 conjugative mobilization and is thus essential to promote the specific transfer of the plasmid during conjugation. First catalyzes the specific cleavage of one of the DNA strands at oriT, forming a covalent 5'-phosphotyrosine intermediate. The nic site corresponds to 5'-(1469)CTGG/CTTA(1462)-3' in the cleaved strand. The cleaved strand is then transferred through the dedicated type IV secretion apparatus. MbeA remains covalently linked at the 5' end of the strand, and o
   8635..10278   +  CDS            cka: CEAK_ECOLX - Protein inferred from homology: Swiss-Prot protein existence level 3. Colicins are polypeptide toxins produced by and active against E.coli and closely related bacteria. From Escherichia coli.
  10281..10568   -  CDS            cki: IMMK_ECOLX - Also known as cfi. Protein predicted: Swiss-Prot protein existence level 4. This protein is able to protect a cell, which harbors the plasmid ColK encoding colicin K, against colicin K. From Escherichia coli.
  10604..10699   +  CDS            hic (fragment): LYS2_ECOLX - Also known as celB. Protein inferred from homology: Swiss-Prot protein existence level 3. Lysis proteins are required for both colicin release and partial cell lysis. From Escherichia coli.
  10819..7       -  CDS            bla(M) (fragment) (across the origin): β-lactamase lacking the signal sequence; bla(M); allows cytosolic expression of β-lactamase
>Addgene plasmid #70282 | pRL542 | addgene full sequence | sequence record 485424 | Addgene Long Read Sequencing Result
CTGCAGGTCGACTCTAGAGGATCCCCGGGTACCGAGCTCGAATTCATCGATATCTAGATCTCGAGCTATC
AGGCTAGAGATTTTACCGCCAAATCGAACCTTATTAGAGCGGTTTAGGCTGGACCGGCAGTTAAAATTGG
GGCTTGAGCGGTAAACGAGTGAGGGAATTTCAGGTAAGATACTTCGGATGAGGAGCAAAAAGGTGGTTTA
TACTTCCTATACCCAAAAAGGTGGTTTATACTTCCTATACCCCGGTTATCCGGTGGTTTTCTGTTTGCGG
AATAAAACAGATTAGTGACAGTTTTCTCAGAATGGCGTGTTCCGGTGACTTCTGTTTTCGTGTGCTGCAT
CCGGAAGTGTCAGGCCCGCCGGATATGAAAAAGGCCTCCGGAGAGTACCGTGACTTTATTTTCGGCACAA
ATACAGGGGTCGATGGATAAATACGGCGATAGTTTCCTGACGGATGATCCGTATGTACCGGCGGAAGACA
AGCTGCAAACCTGTCAGATGGAGATTGATTTAATGGCGGATGTGCTGAGAGCACCGCCCCGTGAATCCGC
AGAACTGATCCGCTATGTGTTTGCGGATGATTGGCCGGAATAAATAAAGCCGGGCTTAATACAGATTAAG
CCCGTATAGGGTATTATTACTGAATACCAAACAGCTTACGGAGGACGGAATGTTACCCATTGAGACAACC
AGACTGCCTTCTGATTATTAATATTTTTCACTATTAATCAGAAGGAATAACCATGAATTTTACCCGGATT
GACCTGAATACCTGGAATCGCAGGGAACACTTTGCCCTTTATCGTCAGCAGATTAAATGCGGATTCAGCC
TGACCACCAAACTCGATATTACCGCTTTGCGTACCGCACTGGCGGAGACAGGTTATAAGTTTTATCCGCT
GATGATTTACCTGATCTCCCGGGCTGTTAATCAGTTTCCGGAGTTCCGGATGGCACTGAAAGACAATGAA
CTTATTTACTGGGACCAGTCAGACCCGGTCTTTACTGTCTTTCATAAAGAAACCGAAACATTCTCTGCAC
TGTCCTGCCGTTATTTTCCGGATCTCAGTGAGTTTATGGCAGGTTATAATGCGGTAACGGCAGAATATCA
GCATGATACCAGATTGTTTCCGCAGGGAAATTTACCGGAGAATCACCTGAATATATCATCATTACCGTGG
GTGAGTTTTGACGGATTTAACCTGAACATCACCGGAAATGATGATTATTTTGCCCCGGTTTTTACGATGG
CAAAGTTTCAGCAGGAAGGTGACCGCGTATTATTACCTGTTTCTGTACAGGTTCATCATGCAGTCTGTGA
TGGCTTTCATGCAGCACGGTTTATTAATACACTTCAGCTGATGTGTGATAACATACTGAAATAAATTAAT
TAATTCTGTATTTAAGCCACCGTATCCGGCAGGAATGGTGGCTTTTTTTTATATTTTAACCGTAATCTGT
AATTTCGTTTCAGACTGGTTCAGGATCACTGTACGATAATGCCCCCGCAGTTTGGTAATACCCTTAATAA
AAAAGAAACAGCAAAGACTGACAGCAATAATAATAAAGTAAGCAGTAACAATAATATTAACAACACCAGA
TGCAGTTATAATAATAGTATTTAAGACACCAGAAAGACTGCTGCGACAGTCATTTTGAACAACACCAAAA
TGCCGTAAAGGCAGTAGTAACAACACCAGTGAAAACATCACGATAGCATAGTGATATGCCTGAGTGTGTG
TAATTAAACAATAAATAAACCGCCATATATAACAGAAGATAGTATTCTGAATGGCATGCTTTTCTGTTCA
GTATAAACATATCATCCCGGTTGGTATAAGGATGATATATAATAAGTTAAGCTGAACACATATTTATTTT
GGTTTTATTTTACAAATAAAGTAAGACGATCCGTTAAGTCAAAGCGGGGTATATTTATTATACCCTGCTT
TTTTATTTGTCCGCCGGGCGCGGATAATGGATCAGATTATGCAGTGTCACAATGGCCTTACCGGGATTGG
CGTAAGCGTGCGGGATATCCGCATGGAAGCGCAGGGATTCCCCGGCAGAAACGGTGTGCCACTCATCCCC
CAGCCGCAGTTGTAATGCGCCTTCCAGTACAATGACATGTTCTCTGGTTCTGAAATCCATCCCTGTCGGT
GTTGCTTATGCAGTCTGGTCGGGACTCGGCGTCGTCATAATTACAGCCATTGCCTGGTTGCTTCATGGGC
AAAAGCTTGATGCGTGGGGCTTTGTAGGTATGGGGCTCATAATTGCTGCCTTTTTGCTCGCCCGATCCCC
ATCGTGGAAGTCGCTGCGGAGGCCGACGCCATGGTGACGGTGTTCGGCATTCTGAATCTCACCGAGGACT
CCTTCTTCGATGAGAGCCGGCGGCTAGACCCCGCCGGCGCTGTCACCGCGGCGATCGAAATGCTGCGAGT
CGGATCAGACGTCGTGGATGTCGGACCGGCCGCCAGCCATCCGGACGCGAGGCCTGTATCGCCGGCCGAT
GAGATCAGACGTATTGCGCCGCTCTTAGACGCCCTGTCCGATCAGATGCACCGTGTTTCAATCGACAGCT
TCCAACCGGAAACCCAGCGCTATGCGCTCAAGCGCGGCGTGGGCTACCTGAACGATATCCAAGGATTTCC
TGACCCTGCGCTCTATCCCGATATTGCTGAGGCGGACTGCAGATGGAATGCGCTTTGTTACGCCAGTCAG
AACAATCAATGCCGGACCGAACCGCAAATACTTTGGTAATAACAGAGGGATCACCTGGTACAACTTTGTG
TCCGATCAGTATTCCGGCTTTCATGGCATCGTTATACCGGGGACGCTGAGGGACTCTATCTTTGTGCTGG
AAGGCCTTCTGGAACAGGAGACCGGGCTGAATCCAACCGAAATTATGACCGATACAGCAGGTACCAGCGA
ACTTGTCTTTGGCCTTTTCTGGCTGCTGGGATACCAGTTTTCTCCACGCCTGGCTGATGCCGGTGCTTCG
GTTTTCTGGCGAATGGGCCATGATGCCAACTATGGCGTGCTGAATGATATTGCCAGAGGGCAATCAGATC
CCCGAAAAATAGTCCTTCAGTGGGACGAAATGATCCGGACCGCTGGCTCCCTGAAACTGGGCAAAGTACA
GGCTTCAGTGCTGGTCCGTTCATTGCTGAAAAGTGAACGTCCTTCCGGACTGACTCAGGCAATCATTGAA
GTGGGGCGCATCAACAAAACGCTGTATCTGCTTAATTATATTGATGATGAAGATTACCGCCGGCGCATTC
TGACCCAGCTTAATCGGGGAGAAAGCCGCCATGCCGTTGCCAGAGCCATCTGTCACGGTCAAAAAGGTGA
GATAAGAAAACGATATACCGACGGTCAGGAAGATCAACTGGGCGCACTGGGGCTGGTCACTAACGCCGTC
GTGTTATGGAACACTATGTATATGCAGGCAGCCCTGGATCATCTCCGGGCGCAAGGTGAAACACTGAATG
ATGAAGATATCGCACGCCTCTCCCCGCTTTGCCACGGACATATCAATATGCTCGGCCATTATTCCTTCAC
GCTGGCAGAACTGGTGACCAAAGGACATCTGAGACCATTAAAAGAGGCGTCAGAGGTAGAAAACGTTGCT
TAACGTGAGTTTTCGTTCCACTGAGCGTCAGACCCCTGTACAAGGAGGAACCGTTGCACCATCTTCGTCT
TCTGAACTGACGGGGATCGCGGTTCAGTAGAAAAGATCAAAGGATCTTCTTGAGATCCTTTTTTTCTGCG
CGTAATCTGCTGCCTGTAAACGAAAAAACCGCCTGGGGAGGCGGTTTAGTCGAAGGTTAAGTCAGTTGGG
GACTGCTTAACCGGGTAACTGGCTTTAGTGGAGCACAGATACCAAATGCTGTCCTTCCAGTGTAGCCGCT
ATAAGGCTTCAACTTCAAGAGTTCTGCGTATCTAAATCCACTATCCAGTTACCAATGGCTGCTGCCAGTG
GCGTTAAGTCGTGTCTTACCGGGTTGGACTCAAGACGATAGTTACCGGATAAGGCGCAGCGGTCGGGCTG
AACGGGGGGTTCGTGCACACAGCCCAGCTTGGAGCGAACGACCTACACCGAACTGAGATACCAACAGCGT
GAGCTATGAGAAAGCGCCACGCTTCCCAAAGGGAGAAAGGCGGACAGGTATCCGGTAAGCGGCAGGGTCG
GAACAGGAGAGCGCACGAGGGAGCCACCAGGGGGAAACGCCTGGTATCTTTAAGTCCTGTCGGGTTTCGC
CACCTCTGACTTGAGCGTCGGTTTTTGTGATGCTCGTCAGGGGGGCGGAGCCTATGGAAAAACGCCAGCT
GCGTGGCCTTTTCCGGGTTCTTGTTTTTTGCTCACATGTTTCTTTTGGTGTTATCCCCTGATTCTGTGGA
TAACCGCATTACCGTCTTTGAGTGAGCTGATACCGCTCGCCGCAGCCGAACGACCGAGCGGAGCGAGTCA
GTGAGCGAGGAAGCGGAAAAGCGCCTGGACGAGCATTTTCTCCTTACGCATCTGTGCGGCATTTCACACC
CGGCATGGTGCACTTTTCATACAATCCTCACTGATGCCAAATGATTAAGCCAGTATACACTCCGCTATCG
CTACGTGACTGGGTCATGGCTGCGCCCCGACACCCGCTAAAACCCGCTGACGCGCCCTGACGGGCTTGTC
TGCTCCCGGCATCCGCTCACAGGCCAGCTGTGACCGTCTCCGGGAGCTGCATGTGTCAGAGGTTTTCACC
GTTATCCCCGAAGCGTGCGAGGCAGCTGCGGTAAAGCTCGTCAGCGTGATCGTGAAGCGCTTCGCAGATG
TCAGCCTGGTCGTCGGCGTCCAGTTCATTCAGTTTTTCCAGCAGGGTCAGCGTCTGGCTTCTGATGAAGC
GGGCCATGTTAAGGGCGGTTTTTTCCTGTTTAGTCACAGTTCTGTTTCTCCATGTGTGGGGAGTCTGTCG
GAGGTTTTTAATGATACCGGTGAAACGCGAAAGGATGCTCACGATACGGGTCACGGATGAGGAACATGCG
CGGCTGCTGGCACGTTGTGAGGGAAAACAACTTGCGTCATGGATGCGTAAGGTCTGCCTGGGGGCACCGC
CATCGAAAACGTCAGGTCTTCCGACACTGGCACCGCCGCTGTTGCGCCAGTTCGCTTCGGTCGGCAATAA
CCTGAATCAGATAGCCCGGAAGATAAACAGCGGACAGTGGTCGGGGCATGACCGGGTTCATGTGGTGGCT
GCACTGATGGCCATCGGACGTGAACTGAGTGAGCTGAGGGATGAGGTCCGTAAACAGGGAGAACGGGATG
ATAGTTAAGTTTCATGCCAGGGGAAAAGGCGGTGGCAGTGGTCCGGTTGATTACCTGCTGGGCCGGGAGC
GTAACCGGGAAGGGGCGAGAGTTCTGCGGGGTGCTCCCGAAGAGGTGCGGGAACTCATCGATGCCACGCC
GTTTGCGAAAAAATACACCTCGGGGGTTCTGTCTTTTGCAGAGCAGACCCTGCCACCGGGAGAGCGTGAA
AGGGTGATGGAGAGCTTTGAGCGGGTACTGATGCCCGGTCTTGAAAAAAATCAGTACAGCATCCTGTGGG
TGGAGCACCAGGACAAGGGGCGTCTTGAGCTGAATTTTGTCATCCCGAATATGGAGCTGGCGAGCGGAAA
ACGGCTCCAGCCCTATTACGACCGAGCGGACCGTCCGCGAATCAATGCCTGGCAGACACTGGTGAATCAC
CATTACGGGCTGCACGACCCGAACGCACCGGAGAACAGGCGGACACTTGTCACCCCGAATAATCTGCCGA
AAGCGAAACAGGAGGCCGCAGAAGCGATTACGAGGGGACTGGAGGCTCTTTACCATGCCGGAGCGCTAAA
AACGCGTCAGGATGTCACTGAGGCGCTTACAGCGGCAGGTTTTGAGGTTGTGAGGACAACCAGGAGCAGT
ATCAGTATCGCCGACCCGGAGGGTGGGCGTAATCTCAGGCTGAAAGGGGCGCTGTATGAGCAATCTTTTA
CAAATGGGGACAGACTTCGAGAAGAAACTGAAAGAGCGTGCCGTCTCTACAGAGAACATGCTGAACAGCG
AGTTCAGGAAGCTCGAAGCGTCTGTAGACAGGGAACTGAACTTAAACGGGCAGAAAATCAGAGACGCTAT
CAGCGCACACACAGCAGCGGTGAAAGAACAACTGGAGACGCTGAACAGTGCCGTGAACGCGCAGTTCAGC
GCCACAGAGAACGAACTGGCCCGGCGGCAGGAAGAGCTGCTCTGGAAGCTGGTCAAAGGGCGGATACTGT
ACCCGTCGCTGACGGCGCTTTGCGTCACGGGCGGGATTTTTCTGGCGTCATGGGGGCTGATTCAGTGGCA
GGAAAGCCGGATTGCGGCGAACATCCTGGCTATCAGGGACCAGGAAGAGACGCTGGCGAAACTCCGGGAA
AAAACATGGGGTGTGACGTATCACGAGGGCAGGAACGGGAAATTTCTAGTGTTGCCGTCCGGGGTGAAGG
GGGAAAACAACTGGACGGTGGAGAAGAAGAACGCAGTAAGACTGGTCAGGGAGTAAGTGAGTATGACAGA
GCTGGAAATGCACTTACTGAACGCCTTAGAGCAATTGCAGCAGGACTATATGCAGCGGCTGAAAGACTGG
GAGAGCGCCTTCACGGATTTGCAGCATATGTTCGAGCTGACACGACAGGAGAACGGGCAACTGAGGGAAC
AGTGCGACGACTTGAGTCAGCAGGTGCAGAGATTAGCCGGGCAGGTGGACCACTTGAGTCGGTTATTTAT
CACGAACAGCAGATAAGGGATGAACAGGAAAGGCAGGCACGCCTGGAACGGGAGCGTGCGCGGTCCTGGC
ATGAAGAGCAGGAACGGGAAGCACGGGTATGGCGTGGCCCGTCAATAGGTATGTGACGGTGAGTTGTTCC
GGGAGGTTGCCAGATGGTACCGGAACGCGTTAAAAACGCATCCGGGCGCGATTCTGGCGTGTCGTTTTTG
TTGCTGTGTTTTGCCTCTTTGCCAGATCGCGCTCATTCCTCAGCCTCATCCCGCGATGTCTGCGTATGTC
ATCAACTGAAAAGATGGAAAAAAAACAGTGTCATGAGGTTTACGCAGGCAAAACCAGCGTTATTCACATG
GCTGAATAGCTATGCATACGGTTAAAATTTATCAGGTGCGATCGCGGCAGCTTTTCGGGTGGTTTGTTGC
CATTTTTACCTGTCAGCAGCCGTGATCGCGCTGAACGCATTTCAGCGGTGCGTACAATTAAGGGATTATG
GTAAATCCCTTACTGTCTGCCCTCGTATCCATCGAGATAAACCGCAGAAATGGTGTCTGCCATTAGTTTC
ATTTTTTTCGGCGAAGGCATATCGCTGTTTGTGTATTTTCTGCCAGCAAAGGCTGTTGTGCTCCGGAGTG
AGTGAAAAAATTTTTCTGAGTGGAATTCTTTTACACGTTGCTGTGCCGTTTCTGCTGATACTCCGGCTGC
TTTGTCTTTCATCCCCATATCCCGGAACTGCTGAAAGAACGGGAGCATCATACGTATGGTGTCTGCTTTC
TGGGTGTAGAAGTTAGGATCAAATCCATCATCTGAAGCATAAACATAATGCCGGGTATGTCGTTCCAGGC
TGGTCTTTGGTGTGCATCCTGTAAGAGCTATTGTTGCTGTTATCAGAGGTATCAGAAGCAGCCTGGCAGC
GGCAGATCTCATAAACATCTCCTTGCGTTTTTAATCTTGATACTCAGGGAGTTATATCTCCGAAGAGTAT
CTCTTATCATACGTCGGTTTACTCCCAATGTGATTTGATGGTCAATGAGTCAGGAATAATCCCGTGAAAA
AATGTGTGCCAGTCCTGCTTTTTAGTGTTCTTTCTGCTTCGGTTGCCAGTCATGCGGACAGCAATGTTTT
TCAACAAAAGGCCGAGAAGACAAAAAACGGCATTGTTGCGGATGTTAATGCCAGACAGAAAATGTTCAGT
AATAGACTGAAGATACAACTTCAGATCGATGAGTTGAGAGCAGAGCTGGCTGGCACCAGAGATGCCCAAA
AAAGAGAGGATTTGCGTAAAAAACTGGAGTCTCTGGAGCGGCAAAAGAAATCCTTACGCTGATGGGGGCG
TATTTTCCCCGGTTTCTTCCATAACCTTTTTACCGTTCAGATATTTACGGGCGAGGCGAATGCGTCTTGC
CTGGTATACCGCCGAGTAAGCCTGGGTGGGATTCACACCATTACTGATTTCACTGACCACATGACGCTGA
TCAGCCAGTGTCAGCGTGTAAACCTGTTTCTGGATGAGGTCACGGGCTTTGTCATGCTCATATCCGGCAG
CAACAAGGGTGTCGAGAAGTCGTTTGTCTGTTTTGTTCAGTTTATGGCGGGGTGATTTGCTCACATCGTT
CTCCGTTTTTTCATGATCCAACAGTTTTATATCTCATCCTGATTTGCTCCGGTGTTCTGTTTCGACGTTC
TCAATGCCTGCCTCCCCATAGTGTGATCCTTATTGCAAAAATGAAAATCCATGCTCTTGACATGGACAAT
GCTGAGTAGTAGGTTTTTACTGTACATAAAACCAGTGGTTATATGTACAGTATATTGTTTTTAATTTATT
GTTTTAATTATCAAAGAGGAATTTATGGCTAAAGAACTAAGTGGATATGGACCAACTGCTGGTGAGTCTA
TGGGGGGAACAGGGGCGAATCTGAATCAGCAAGGTGGAAATAATAATAGTAATAGTGGGGTTCACTGGGG
TGGTGGCTCTGGGCATGGTAATAATGGTGGTCAGGGAAATTCAAATTCATCTGGTTCTACATCAACTGTG
ATGAAAACCGGTGAGTCATATCTGACTCCGTGGGGTGATGTTGTCATTAATAATGATGGCCTTCCGGTGA
TGAATGGTATTGTTATGACAGAAGAGAATTCAACTCTGGTTGATAATCCATTTGGAGGGGTCTCCAGAGT
TCTTAATTCTTTAATTAGTGATATGCCATCACTTTTTGCAGAAAGCTCAGGAAATAACAACAATAACACT
GCTTCAGTTAATACTGCACCAACGAATGCTCAGGTCAGTGATATGGATAAGAGTTCGAAGGTGGTGAGTA
ATGTAATTAATGAAAAACAAAAGCAGAAGAATAAAATTGCTACACAGATTAGTGAAAAACAGAAGAAAAT
CGAGGAGATGAAAAAAGTATTCAAGCATCATTCTTATCATGGTATCACTGATCTTGAGAGGGATGTTGAT
GAGTTGCAAAAAAAATCAAATCAGCTTGATGCAGATATTAGCAAACTTAATTCTTATAAAAATACATTGC
AAAGTAAAATTGGTGATGTGAATAAACAGAAGGAAGCTGAAGAAAAGGCTCGTGAAAATGCAGAGGTCGC
TGAACATGAAACTCTTAATGAAGAGAAACAGGCGGTGGCGGAAGCAGAGAAGCGTTTAGCTGAGGCGAAA
GCTGAACTGGCGAAGGCTGAAAGTGATGTACAGAGTAAGCAAGCTACTGTTTCCAGAGTTGCAGGAGAGC
TTGAAAACGCTCAGAAGAGTGTTGACGTGAAGGTCACCGGATTTCCGGGATGGCGTGACGTTCAGAAAAA
ACTACAGCGTCAGCTTGAAGCTAAGCAGGCTGAGTACTCCGCAGTTGAAAATGAACTTAAGAATGCTGTT
AGTTTCAGGGATGGTAAGGCCGCTGAGGTTAAAGAGGCAGAGCAGAAATTAAAAGAAGCTCAGGATGCTC
TTGAAAAGAGCCAGATAAAAGATGCTGTTGATACTATGGTTGGATTTTATCAATATATAACCGAACAATA
TGGAGAAAAATACGCAAAAATTGCTCAGGATTTAGCGGAAAAGTCTAAAGGAAAGAAAATTCAAGGTGTT
GATGAAGCTCTGGCAGCATTTGAAAAGTATAAGAATGTACTGGATAAGAAATTCAGTAAGGTTGATCGGG
ATGCTATTTTTAATGCGTTAGAGTCTGTTAATTATGATGAGTTATCTAAGAATTTAACGAAGATATCAAA
GTCGCTTAAAATCACCAGTCGAGTATCTTTTCTATATGATGTTGGTTCTGATTTTAAAAATGCAATAGAA
ACTGGTAACTGGCGACCTTTGTTTGTCACGCTGGAGAAAAGTGCGGTCGATGTAGGTGTGGCAAAAATTG
TGGCATTAATGTTTAGTTTTATTGTTGGTGTGCCTCTTGGTTTCTGGGGGATTGCAATTGTCACAGGTAT
TGTTTCTTCTTACATAGGGGATGATGAGTTGAGCAAACTTAATGAGTTGTTAGGGATTTAATTTCTCTTT
AGAGTGTAATATATGAAACTTGGCAATCCTACTGGGATTGCCATTAATAAATAAAACAATGCAGATAACT
TGCATAAGTACCAGGGTTCTTTTTTTAACTTTGTATTTTCTTTGATATATCTAGATATGGTTAATTTAGA
GTATGGATATAGCAATACATGTATTGATGATATAAATATAAATAACAAAGGAGTGTTATCATTGTCGTTA
AATATTAAAATAAGAATCCATGGTATAAGTGATTCAGGTAAATTATGTAGGTAGTATTTTAAATGCATAA
GTATTTTTACTTTTGTTGGAAAGAAATATGAAAATAATAATTTTTCTAATTACAATATTATTCTTGTCAG
GATGTCAAGCAAACTATATTCGTGATGTACGGGGTCTGACGCTCAGTGGAACGAAAACTCACGTTAAGGG
ATTTTGGTCATGAGATTATCAAAAAGGATCTTCACCTAGATCCTTTTAAATTAAAAATGAAGTTTTAAAT
CAATCTAAAGTATATATGAGTAAACTTGGTCTGACAGTTACCAATGCTTAATCAGTGAGGCACCTATCTC
AGCGATCTGTCTATTTCGTTCATCCATAGTTGCCTGACTCCCCGTCGTGTAGATAACTACGATACGGGAG
GGCTTACCATCTGGCCCCAGTGCTGCAATGATACCGCGAGATCCACGCTCACCGGCTCCAGATTTATCAG
CAATAAACCAGCCAGCCGGAAGGGCCGAGCGCAGAAGTGGTCCTGCAACTTTATCCGCCTCCATCCAGTC
TATTAATTGTTGCCGGGAAGCTAGAGTAAGTAGTTCGCCAGTTAATAGTTTGCGCAACGTTGTTGCCATT
G
