Features (pLannotate 1.2.2; 17 found; start..end, strand, type, name):
    753..1391    +  CDS            cmlA: CAT2_ECOLX - Experimental evidence at protein level: Swiss-Prot protein existence level 1. This enzyme is an effector of chloramphenicol resistance in bacteria. From Escherichia coli.
   1978..2142    -  CDS            sutR (fragment): SUTR_ECOLI - Also known as ydcN. Experimental evidence at protein level: Swiss-Prot protein existence level 1. Regulates the expression of 12-16 transcription units involved in various steps of sulfur utilization. Represses expression of pfkB, fliZ, cysE, ydcO and its own expression. Activates expression of ypfN. Acts by binding to SutR boxes. From Escherichia coli (strain K12).
   2144..2296    +  CDS            MTDTR_PSEAE (fragment): Experimental evidence at protein level: Swiss-Prot protein existence level 1. Confers resistance to ethidium bromide, acriflavine and methyl viologen. From Pseudomonas aeruginosa (strain ATCC 15692 / DSM 22644 / CIP 104116 / JCM 14847 / LMG 12228 / 1C / PRS 101 / PAO1).
   2341..2703    +  CDS            sulI (fragment): DHP1_CORGT - Protein inferred from homology: Swiss-Prot protein existence level 3. Catalyzes the condensation of para-aminobenzoate (pABA) with 6-hydroxymethyl-7,8-dihydropterin diphosphate (DHPt-PP) to form 7,8- dihydropteroate (H2Pte), the immediate precursor of folate derivatives. From Corynebacterium glutamicum (Brevibacterium saccharolyticum).
   2696..3640    +  CDS            tnpA (fragment): TNP3_ECOLX - Protein inferred from homology: Swiss-Prot protein existence level 3. Required for transposition of transposon Tn3. From Escherichia coli.
   3678..3737    +  CDS            H (fragment): LYS0_ECOLX - Also known as cex. Protein inferred from homology: Swiss-Prot protein existence level 3. Lysis proteins are required for both colicin release and partial cell lysis. From Escherichia coli.
   3799..3899    -  ncRNA          RNAI: Accession: RF00106 - RNAI
   3963..4330    +  rep_origin     ori (fragment): high-copy-number ColE1/pMB1/pBR322/pUC origin of replication
   4749..4823    -  CDS            rop (fragment): ROP_ECOLX - Experimental evidence at protein level: Swiss-Prot protein existence level 1. Regulates plasmid DNA replication by modulating the initiation of transcription of the primer RNA precursor. Processing of the precursor of the primer, RNAII, is inhibited by hydrogen bonding of RNAII to its complementary sequence in RNAI. ROP increases the affinity of RNAI for RNAII and thus decreases the rate of replication initiation events. From Escherichia coli.
   4826..4933    -  CDS            rop (fragment): ROP_ECOLX - Experimental evidence at protein level: Swiss-Prot protein existence level 1. Regulates plasmid DNA replication by modulating the initiation of transcription of the primer RNA precursor. Processing of the precursor of the primer, RNAII, is inhibited by hydrogen bonding of RNAII to its complementary sequence in RNAI. ROP increases the affinity of RNAI for RNAII and thus decreases the rate of replication initiation events. From Escherichia coli.
   4980..5102    +  CDS            mbeC (fragment): MBEC_ECOLX - Experimental evidence at protein level: Swiss-Prot protein existence level 1. Required for efficient mobilization of ColE1 plasmid and is thus essential to promote the specific transfer of the plasmid during conjugation. Probably functions by inducing DNA bending, helping the MbeA relaxase to melt the DNA around the nic site and cleave the phosphodiester bond. Binds specifically double-stranded DNA (dsDNA) containing the ColE1 oriT but does not recognize the inverted repeat (IR). From Escherichia coli.
   5099..5323    +  CDS            mbeC (fragment): MBEC_ECOLX - Experimental evidence at protein level: Swiss-Prot protein existence level 1. Required for efficient mobilization of ColE1 plasmid and is thus essential to promote the specific transfer of the plasmid during conjugation. Probably functions by inducing DNA bending, helping the MbeA relaxase to melt the DNA around the nic site and cleave the phosphodiester bond. Binds specifically double-stranded DNA (dsDNA) containing the ColE1 oriT but does not recognize the inverted repeat (IR). From Escherichia coli.
   5316..6908    +  CDS            mbeA: MBEA_ECOLX - Experimental evidence at protein level: Swiss-Prot protein existence level 1. Relaxase involved in plasmid ColE1 conjugative mobilization and is thus essential to promote the specific transfer of the plasmid during conjugation. First catalyzes the specific cleavage of one of the DNA strands at oriT, forming a covalent 5'-phosphotyrosine intermediate. The nic site corresponds to 5'-(1469)CTGG/CTTA(1462)-3' in the cleaved strand. The cleaved strand is then transferred through the dedicated type IV secretion apparatus. MbeA remains covalently linked at the 5' end of the strand, and o
   8631..10274   +  CDS            cka: CEAK_ECOLX - Protein inferred from homology: Swiss-Prot protein existence level 3. Colicins are polypeptide toxins produced by and active against E.coli and closely related bacteria. From Escherichia coli.
  10277..10564   -  CDS            cki: IMMK_ECOLX - Also known as cfi. Protein predicted: Swiss-Prot protein existence level 4. This protein is able to protect a cell, which harbors the plasmid ColK encoding colicin K, against colicin K. From Escherichia coli.
  10600..10695   +  CDS            hic (fragment): LYS2_ECOLX - Also known as celB. Protein inferred from homology: Swiss-Prot protein existence level 3. Lysis proteins are required for both colicin release and partial cell lysis. From Escherichia coli.
  10815..7       -  CDS            bla(M) (fragment) (across the origin): β-lactamase lacking the signal sequence; bla(M); allows cytosolic expression of β-lactamase
>Addgene plasmid #70282 | pRL542 | analyzer sequence | sequence record 125718
CTGCAGGTCGACTCTAGAGGATCCCCGGGTACCGAGCTCGAATTCATCGATATCTAGATCTCGAGCTATC
AGGCTAGAGATTTTACCGCCAAATCGAACCTTATTAGAGCGGTTTAGGCTGGACCGGCAGTTAAAATTGG
GGCTTGAGCGGTAAACGAGTGAGGGAATTTCAGGTAAGATACTTCGGATGAGGAGCAAAAAGGTGGTTTA
TACTTCCTATACCCAAAAAGGTGGTTTATACTTCCTATACCCCGGTTATCCGGTGGTTTTCTGTTTGCGG
AATAAAACAGATTAGTGACAGTTTTCTCAGAATGGCGTGTTCCGGTGACTTCTGTTTTCGTGTGCTGCAT
CCGGAAGTGTCAGGCCCGCCGGATATGAAAAAGGCCTCCGGAGAGTACCGTGACTTTATTTTCGGCACAA
ATACAGGGGTCGATGGATAAATACGGCGATAGTTTCCTGACGGATGATCCGTATGTACCGGCGGAAGACA
AGCTGCAAACCTGTCAGATGGAGATTGATTTAATGGCGGATGTGCTGAGAGCACCGCCCCGTGAATCCGC
AGAACTGATCCGCTATGTGTTTGCGGATGATTGGCCGGAATAAATAAAGCCGGGCTTAATACAGATTAAG
CCCGTATAGGGTATTATTACTGAATACCAAACAGCTTACGGAGGACGGAATGTTACCCATTGAGACAACC
AGACTGCCTTCTGATTATTAATATTTTTCACTATTAATCAGAAGGAATAACCATGAATTTTACCCGGATT
GACCTGAATACCTGGAATCGCAGGGAACACTTTGCCCTTTATCGTCAGCAGATTAAATGCGGATTCAGCC
TGACCACCAAACTCGATATTACCGCTTTGCGTACCGCACTGGCGGAGACAGGTTATAAGTTTTATCCGCT
GATGATTTACCTGATCTCCCGGGCTGTTAATCAGTTTCCGGAGTTCCGGATGGCACTGAAAGACAATGAA
CTTATTTACTGGGACCAGTCAGACCCGGTCTTTACTGTCTTTCATAAAGAAACCGAAACATTCTCTGCAC
TGTCCTGCCGTTATTTTCCGGATCTCAGTGAGTTTATGGCAGGTTATAATGCGGTAACGGCAGAATATCA
GCATGATACCAGATTGTTTCCGCAGGGAAATTTACCGGAGAATCACCTGAATATATCATCATTACCGTGG
GTGAGTTTTGACGGATTTAACCTGAACATCACCGGAAATGATGATTATTTTGCCCCGGTTTTTACGATGG
CAAAGTTTCAGCAGGAAGGTGACCGCGTATTATTACCTGTTTCTGTACAGGTTCATCATGCAGTCTGTGA
TGGCTTTCATGCAGCACGGTTTATTAATACACTTCAGCTGATGTGTGATAACATACTGAAATAAATTAAT
TAATTCTGTATTTAAGCCACCGTATCCGGCAGGAATGGTGGCTTTTTTTTATATTTTAACCGTAATCTGT
AATTTCGTTTCAGACTGGTTCAGGATCACTGTACGATAATGCCCCCGCAGTTTGGTAATACCCTTAATAA
AAAAGAAACAGCAAAGACTGACAGCAATAATAATAAAGTAAGCAGTAACAATAATATTAACAACACCAGA
TGCAGTTATAATAATAGTATTTAAGACACCAGAAAGACTGCTGCGACAGTCATTTTGAACAACACCAAAA
TGCCGTAAAGGCAGTAGTAACAACACCAGTGAAAACATCACGATAGCATAGTGATATGCCTGAGTGTGTG
TAATTAAACAATAAATAAACCGCCATATATAACAGAAGATAGTATTCTGAATGGCATGCTTTTCTGTTCA
GTATAAACATATCATCCCGGTTGGTATAAGGATGATATATAATAAGTTAAGCTGAACACATATTTATTTT
GGTTTTATTTTACAAATAAAGTAAGACGATCCGTTAAGTCAAAGCGGGGTATATTTATTATACCCTGCTT
TTTTATTTGTCCGCCGGGCGCGGATAATGGATCAGATTATGCAGTGTCACAATGGCCTTACCGGGATTGG
CGTAAGCGTGCGGGATATCCGCATGGAAGCGCAGGGATTCCCCGGCAGAAACGGTGTGCCACTCATCCCC
CAGCCGCAGTTGTAATGCGCCTTCCAGTACAATGACATGTTCTCTGGTTCTGAAATCCATCCCTGTCGGT
GTTGCTTATGCAGTCTGGTCGGGACTCGGCGTCGTCATAATTACAGCCATTGCCTGGTTGCTTCATGGGC
AAAAGCTTGATGCGTGGGGCTTTGTAGGTATGGGGCTCATAATTGCTGCCTTTTTGCTCGCCCGATCCCC
ATCGTGGAAGTCGCTGCGGAGGCCGACGCCATGGTGACGGTGTTCGGCATTCTGAATCTCACCGAGGACT
CCTTCTTCGATGAGAGCCGGCGGCTAGACCCCGCCGGCGCTGTCACCGCGGCGATCGAAATGCTGCGAGT
CGGATCAGACGTCGTGGATGTCGGACCGGCCGCCAGCCATCCGGACGCGAGGCCTGTATCGCCGGCCGAT
GAGATCAGACGTATTGCGCCGCTCTTAGACGCCCTGTCCGATCAGATGCACCGTGTTTCAATCGACAGCT
TCCAACCGGAAACCCAGCGCTATGCGCTCAAGCGCGGCGTGGGCTACCTGAACGATATCCAAGGATTTCC
TGACCCTGCGCTCTATCCCGATATTGCTGAGGCGGACTGCAGATGGAATGCGCTTTGTTACGCCAGTCAG
AACAATCAATGCCGGACCGAACCGCAAATACTTTGGTAATAACAGAGGGATCACCTGGTACAACTTTGTG
TCCGATCAGTATTCCGGCTTTCATGGCATCGTTATACCGGGGACGCTGAGGGACTCTATCTTTGTGCTGG
AAGGCCTTCTGGAACAGGAGACCGGGCTGAATCCAACCGAAATTATGACCGATACAGCAGGTACCAGCGA
ACTTGTCTTTGGCCTTTTCTGGCTGCTGGGATACCAGTTTTCTCCACGCCTGGCTGATGCCGGTGCTTCG
GTTTTCTGGCGAATGGGCCATGATGCCAACTATGGCGTGCTGAATGATATTGCCAGAGGGCAATCAGATC
CCCGAAAAATAGTCCTTCAGTGGGACGAAATGATCCGGACCGCTGGCTCCCTGAAACTGGGCAAAGTACA
GGCTTCAGTGCTGGTCCGTTCATTGCTGAAAAGTGAACGTCCTTCCGGACTGACTCAGGCAATCATTGAA
GTGGGGCGCATCAACAAAACGCTGTATCTGCTTAATTATATTGATGATGAAGATTACCGCCGGCGCATTC
TGACCCAGCTTAATCGGGGAGAAAGCCGCCATGCCGTTGCCAGAGCCATCTGTCACGGTCAAAAAGGTGA
GATAAGAAAACGATATACCGACGGTCAGGAAGATCAACTGGGCGCACTGGGGCTGGTCACTAACGCCGTC
GTGTTATGGAACACTATGTATATGCAGGCAGCCCTGGATCATCTCCGGGCGCAAGGTGAAACACTGAATG
ATGAAGATATCGCACGCCTCTCCCCGCTTTGCCACGGACATATCAATATGCTCGGCCATTATTCCTTCAC
GCTGGCAGAACTGGTGACCAAAGGACATCTGAGACCATTAAAAGAGGCGTCAGAGGTAGAAAACGTTGCT
TAACGTGAGTTTTCGTTCCACTGAGCGTCAGACCCCTGTACAAGGAGGAACCGTTGCACCATCTTCGTCT
TCTGAACTGACGGGGATCGCGGTTCAGTAGAAAAGATCAAAGGATCTTCTTGAGATCCTTTTTTTCTGCG
CGTAATCTGCTGCCTGTAAACGAAAAAACCGCCTGGGGAGGCGGTTTAGTCGAAGGTTAAGTCAGTTGGG
GACTGCTTAACCGGGTAACTGGCTTTAGTGGAGCACAGATACCAAATGCTGTCCTTCCAGTGTAGCCGCT
ATAAGGCTTCAACTTCAAGAGTTCTGCGTATCTAAATCCACTATCCAGTTACCAATGGCTGCTGCCAGTG
GCGTTAAGTCGTGTCTTACCGGGTTGGACTCAAGACGATAGTTACCGGATAAGGCGCAGCGGTCGGGCTG
AACGGGGGGTTCGTGCACACAGCCCAGCTTGGAGCGAACGACCTACACCGAACTGAGATACCAACAGCGT
GAGCTATGAGAAAGCGCCACGCTTCCCAAAGGGAGAAAGGCGGACAGGTATCCGGTAAGCGGCAGGGTCG
GAACAGGAGAGCGCACGAGGGAGCCACCAGGGGGAAACGCCTGGTATCTTTAAGTCCTGTCGGGTTTCGC
CACCTCTGACTTGAGCGTCGGTTTTTGTGATGCTCGTCAGGGGGGCGGAGCCTATGGAAAAACGCCAGCT
GCGTGGCCTTTTCCGGGTTCTTGTTTTTTGCTCACATGTTTCTTTTGGTGTTATCCCCTGATTCTGTGGA
TAACCGCATTACCGTCTTTGAGTGAGCTGATACCGCTCGCCGCAGCCGAACGACCGAGCGGAGCGAGTCA
GTGAGCGAGGAAGCGGAAAAGCGCCTGGACGAGCATTTTCTCCTTACGCATCTGTGCGGCATTTCACACC
CGGCATGGTGCACTTTTCATACAATCCTCACTGATGCCAAATGATTAAGCCAGTATACACTCCGCTATCG
CTACGTGACTGGGTCATGGCTGCGCCCCGACACCCGCTAAAACCCGCTGACGCGCCCTGACGGGCTTGTC
TGCTCCCGGCATCCGCTCACAGGCCAGCTGTGACCGTCTCCGGGAGCTGCATGTGTCAGAGGTTTTCACC
GTCATCCCCGAAGCGTGCGAGGCAGCTGCGGTAAAGCTCGTCAGCGTGGTCGTGAAGCGCTTCCAGATGT
CAGCCTGGTCGTCGGCGTCCAGTTCATTCAGTTTTTCCAGCAGGGTCAGCGTCTGGCTTCTGATGAAGCG
GGCCATGTTAAGGGCGGTTTTTTCCTGTTTAGTCACAGTTCTGTTTCTCCATGTGTGGGGAGTCTGTCGG
AGGTTTTTAATGATACCGGTGAAACGCGAAAGGATGCTCACGATACGGGTCACGGATGAGGAACATGCGC
GGCTGCTGGCACGTTGTGAGGGAAAACAACTTGCGTCATGGATGCGTAAGGTCTGCCTGGGGCACCGCCA
TCGAAAACGTCAGGTCTTCCGACACTGGCACCGCCGCTGTTGCGCCAGTTCGCTTCGGTCGGCAATAACC
TGAATCAGATAGCCCGGAAGATAAACAGCGGACAGTGGTCGGGGCATGACCGGGTTCATGTGGTGGCTGC
ACTGATGGCCATCGGACGTGAACTGAGTGAGCTGAGGGATGAGGTCCGTAAACAGGGAGAACGGGATGAT
AGTTAAGTTTCATGCCAGGGGAAAAGGCGGTGGCAGTGGTCCGGTTGATTACCTGCTGGGCCGGGAGCGT
AACCGGGAAGGGGCGAGAGTTCTGCGGGGTGCTCCCGAAGAGGTGCGGGAACTCATCGATGCCACGCCGT
TTGCGAAAAAATACACCTCGGGGGTTCTGTCTTTTGCAGAGCAGACCCTGCCACCGGGAGAGCGTGAAAG
GGTGATGGAGAGCTTTGAGCGGGTACTGATGCCCGGTCTTGAAAAAAATCAGTACAGCATCCTGTGGGTG
GAGCACCAGGACAAGGGGCGTCTTGAGCTGAATTTTGTCATCCCGAATATGGAGCTGGCGAGCGGAAAAC
GGCTCCAGCCCTATTACGACCGAGCGGACCGTCCGCGAATCAATGCCTGGCAGACACTGGTGAATCACCA
TTACGGGCTGCACGACCCGAACGCACCGGAGAACAGGCGGACACTTGTCACCCCGAATAATCTGCCGAAA
GCGAAACAGGAGGCCGCAGAAGCGATTACGAGGGGACTGGAGGCTCTTTACCATGCCGGAGCGCTAAAAA
CGCGTCAGGATGTCACTGAGGCGCTTACAGCGGCAGGTTTTGAGGTTGTGAGGACAACCAGGAGCAGTAT
CAGTATCGCCGACCCGGAGGGTGGGCGTAATCTCAGGCTGAAAGGGGCGCTGTATGAGCAATCTTTTACA
AATGGGGACAGACTTCGAGAAGAAACTGAAAGAGCGTGCCGTCTCTACAGAGAACATGCTGAACAGCGAG
TTCAGGAAGCTCGAAGCGTCTGTAGACAGGGAACTGAACTTAAACGGGCAGAAAATCAGAGACGCTATCA
GCGCACACACAGCAGCGGTGAAAGAACAACTGGAGACGCTGAACAGTGCCGTGAACGCACAGTTCAGCGC
CACAGAGAACGAACTGGCCCGGCGGCAGGAAGAGCTGCTCTGGAAGCTGGTCAAAGGGCGGATACTGTAC
CCGTCGCTGACGGCGCTTTGCGTCACGGGCGGGATTTTTCTGGCGTCATGGGGGCTGATTCAGTGGCAGG
AAAGCCGGATTGCGGGAAACATCCTGGCTATCAGGGACCAGGAAGAGACGCTGGCGAAACTCCGGGAAAA
AACATGGGGTGTGACGTATCACGAGGGCAGGAACGGGAAATTTCTGGTGCTGCCGTCCGGGGTGAAGGGG
GAAAACAACTGGACGGTGGAGAAGAAGAACGCAGTAAGACTGGTCAGGGAGTAAGTGAGTATGACAGAGC
TGGAAATGCACTTACTGAACGCCTTAGAGCAATTGCAGCAGGACTATACGCAGCGGCTGAAAGACTGGGA
GAGCCCCTTCACGGATTTGCAGCATATGTTCGAGCTGACACGACAGGAGAACGGGCAACTGAGGGAACAG
TGCGACGACTTGAGTCAGCAGGTGCAGAGATTAGCCGGGCAGGTGGACCACTTGAGTCGGTTATTTATCA
CGAACAGCAGATAAGGGATGAACAGGAAAGGCAGGCACGCCTGGAACGGGAGCGTGCGCGGTCCTGGCAT
GAAGAGCAGGAACGGGAAGCACGGGTATGGCGTGGCCCGTCAATAGGGATGTGACGGTGAGTTGTTCCGG
GAGGTTGCCAGATGGTACCGGAACGCGTTAAAAACGCATCCGGGCGCGATTCTGGCGTGTCGTTTTTGTT
GCTGTGTTTTGCCTCTTTGCCAGATCGCGCTCATTCCTCAGCCTCATCCCGCGATGTCTGCGTATGTCAT
CAACTGAAAAGATGGAAAAAAAACAGTGTCATGAGGTTTACGCAGGCAAAACCAGCGTTATTCACATGGC
TGAATAGCTATGCATACGGTTAAAATTTATCAGGTGCGATCGCGGCAGCTTTTCGGGTGGTTTGTTGCCA
TTTTTACCTGTCAGCAGCCGTGATCGCGCTGAACGCATTTCAGCGGTGCGTACAATTAAGGGATTATGGT
AAATCCCTTACTGTCTGCCCTCGTATCCATCGAGATAAACCGCAGAAATGGTGTCTGCCATTAGTTTCAT
TTTTTTCGGCGAAGCATATCGCTGTTTGTGTATTTTCTGCCAGCAAAGGCTGTTGTGCTCCGGAGTGAGT
GAAAAAATTTTTCTGAGTGGAATTCTTTTACACGTTGCTGTGCCGTTTCTGCTGATACTCCGGCTGCTTT
GTCTTTCATCCCCATATCCCGGAACTGCTGAAAGAACGGGAGCATCATACGTATGGTGTCTGCTTTCTGG
GTGTAGAAGTTAGGATCAAATCCATCATCTGAAGCATAAACATAATGCCGGGTATGTCGTTCCAGGCTGG
TCTTTGGTGTGCATCCTGTAAGAGCTATTGTTGCTGTTATCAGAGGTATCAGAAGCAGCCTGGCAGCGGC
AGATCTCATAAACATCTCCTTGCGTTTTTAATCTTGATACTCAGGGAGTTATATCTCCGAAGAGTATCTC
TTATCATACGTCGGTTTACTCCCAATGTGATTTGATGGTCAATGAGTCAGGAATAATCCCGTGAAAAAAT
GTGTGCCAGTCCTGCTTTTTAGTGTTCTTTCTGCTTCGGTTGCCAGTCATGCGGACAGCAATGTTTTTCA
ACAAAAGGCCGAGAAGACAAAAAACGGCATTGTTGCGGATGTTAATGCCAGACAGAAAATGTTCAGTAAC
AGACTGAAGATACAACTTCAGATCGATGAGTTGAGAGCAGACTGGCTGGCACCAGAGATGCCCAAAAAAG
AGAGGATTTGCGTAAAAAACTGGAGTCTCTGGAGCGGCAAAAGAAATCCTTACGCTGATGGGGGCGTATT
TTCCCCGGTTTCTTCCATAACCTTTTTACCGTTCAGATATTTACGGGCGAGGCGAATGCGTCTTGCCTGG
TATACCGCCGAGTAAGCCTGGGTGGGATTCACACCATTACTGATTTCACTGACCACATGACGCTGATCAG
CCAGTGTCAGCGTGTAAACCTGTTTCTGGATGAGGTCACGGGCTTTGTCATGCTCATATCCGGCAGCAAC
AAGGGTGTCGAGAAGTCGTTTGTCTGTTTTGTTCAGTTTATGGCGGGGTGATTTGCTCACATCGTTCTCC
GTTTTTTCATGATCCAACAGTTTTATATCTCATCCTGATTTGCTCCGGTGTTCTGTTTCGACGTTCTCAA
TGCCTGCCTCCCCATAGTGTGATCCTTATTGCAAAAATGAAAATCCATGCTCTTGACATGGACAATGCTG
AGTAGTAGGTTTTTACTGTACATAAAACCAGTGGTTATATGTACAGTATATTGTTTTTAATTTATTGTTT
TAATTATCAAAGAGGAATTTATGGCTAAAGAACTAAGTGGATATGGACCAACTGCTGGTGAGTCTATGGG
GGGAACAGGGGCGAATCTGAATCAGCAAGGTGGAAATAATAATAGTAATAGTGGGGTTCACTGGGGTGGT
GGCTCTGGGCATGGTAATAATGGTGGTCAGGGAAATTCAAATTCATCTGGTTCTACATCAACTGTGATGA
AAACCGGTGAGTCATATCTGACTCCGTGGGGTGATGTTGTCATTAATAATGATGGCCTTCCGGTGATGAA
TGGTATTGTTATGACAGAAGAGAATTCAACTCTGGTTGATAATCCATTTGGAGGGGTCTCCAGAGTTCTT
AATTCTTTAATTAGTGATATGCCATCACTTTTTGCAGAAAGCTCAGGAAATAACAACAATAACACTGCTT
CAGTTAATACTGCACCAACGAATGCTCAGGTCAGTGATATGGATAAGAGTTCGAAGGTGGTGGGTAATGT
AATTAATGAAAAACAAAAGCAGAAGAATAAAATTGCTACACAGATTAGTGAAAAACAGAAGAAAATCGAG
GAGATGAAAAAAGTATTCAAGCATCATTCTTATCATGGTATCACTGATCTTGAGAGGGATGTTGATGAGT
TGCAAAAAAAATCAAATCAGCTTGATGCAGATATTAGCAAACTTAATTCTTATAAAAATACATTGCAAAG
TAAAATTGGTGATGTGAATAAACAGAAGGAAGCTGAAGAAAAGGCTCGTGAAAATGCAGAGGTCGCTGAA
CATGAAACTCTTAATGAAGAGAAACAGGCGGTGGCGGAAGCAGAGAAGCGTTTAGCTGAGGCGAAAGCTG
AACTGGCGAAGGCTGAAAGTGATGTACAGAGTAAGCAAGCTACTGTTTCCAGAGTTGCAGGAGAGCTTGA
AAACGCTCAGAAGAGTGTTGACGTGAAGGTCACCGGATTTCCGGGATGGCGTGACGTTCAGAAAAAACTA
CAGCGTCAGCTTGAAGCTAAGCAGGCTGAGTACTCCGCAGTTGAAAATGAACTTAAGAATGCTGTTAGTT
TCAGGGATGGTAAGGCCGCTGAGGTTAAAGAGGCAGAGCAGAAATTAAAAGAAGCTCAGGATGCTCTTGA
AAAGAGCCAGATAAAAGATGCTGTTGATACTATGGTTGGATTTTATCAATATATAACCGAACAATATGGA
GAAAAATACGCAAAAATTGCTCAGGATTTAGCGGAAAAGTCTAAAGGAAAGAAAATTCAAGGTGTTGATG
AAGCTCTGGCAGCATTTGAAAAGTATAAGAATGTACTGGATAAGAAATTCAGTAAGGTTGATCGGGATGC
TATTTTTAATGCGTTAGAGTCTGTTAATTATGATGAGTTATCTAAGAATTTAACGAAGATATCAAAGTCG
CTTAAAATCACCAGTCGAGTATCTTTTCTATATGATGTTGGTTCTGATTTTAAAAATGCAATAGAAACTG
GTAACTGGCGACCTTTGTTTGTCACGCTGGAGAAAAGTGCGGTCGATGTAGGTGTGGCAAAAATTGTGGC
ATTAATGTTTAGTTTTATTGTTGGTGTGCCTCTTGGTTTCTGGGGGATTGCAATTGTCACAGGTATTGTT
TCTTCTTACATAGGGGATGATGAGTTGAGCAAACTTAATGAGTTGTTAGGGATTTAATTTCTCTTTAGAG
TGTAATATATGAAACTTGGCAATCCTACTGGGATTGCCATTAATAAATAAAACAATGCAGATAACTTGCA
TAAGTACCAGGGTTCTTTTTTTAACTTTGTATTTTCTTTGATATATCTAGATATGGTTAATTTAGAGTAT
GGATATAGCAATACATGTATTGATGATATAAATATAAATAACAAAGGAGTGTTATCATTGTCGTTAAATA
TTAAAATAAGAATCCATGGTATAAGTGATTCAGGTAAATTATGTAGGTAGTATTTTAAATGCATAAGTAT
TTTTACTTTTGTTGGAAAGAAATATGAAAATAATAATTTTTCTAATTACAATATTATTCTTGTCAGGATG
TCAAGCAAACTATATTCGTGATGTACGGGGTCTGACGCTCAGTGGAACGAAAACTCACGTTAAGGGATTT
TGGTCATGAGATTATCAAAAAGGATCTTCACCTAGATCCTTTTAAATTAAAAATGAAGTTTTAAATCAAT
CTAAAGTATATATGAGTAAACTTGGTCTGACAGTTACCAATGCTTAATCAGTGAGGCACCTATCTCAGCG
ATCTGTCTATTTCGTTCATCCATAGTTGCCTGACTCCCCGTCGTGTAGATAACTACGATACGGGAGGGCT
TACCATCTGGCCCCAGTGCTGCAATGATACCGCGAGATCCACGCTCACCGGCTCCAGATTTATCAGCAAT
AAACCAGCCAGCCGGAAGGGCCGAGCGCAGAAGTGGTCCTGCAACTTTATCCGCCTCCATCCAGTCTATT
AATTGTTGCCGGGAAGCTAGAGTAAGTAGTTCGCCAGTTAATAGTTTGCGCAACGTTGTTGCCATTG
