>Addgene plasmid #70282 | pRL542 | addgene partial sequence | sequence record 136273 | Amp-F 5'-AAGCCCTCCCGTATCGTAGT-3'
ATAGACAGATCGCTGAGATAGGTGCCTCACTGATTAAGCATTGGTAACTGTCAGACCAAGTTTACTCATA
TATACTTTAGATTGATTTAAAACTTCATTTTTAATTTAAAAGGATCTAGGTGAAGATCCTTTTTGATAAT
CTCATGACCAAAATCCCTTAACGTGAGTTTTCGTTCCACTGAGCGTCAGACCCCGTACATCACGAATATA
GTTTGCTTGACATCCTGACAAGAATAATATTGTAATTAGAAAAATTATTATTTTCATATTTCTTTCCAAC
AAAAGTAAAAATACTTATGCATTTAAAATACTACCTACATAATTTACCTGAATCACTTATACCATGGATT
CTTATTTTAATATTTAACGACAATGATAACACTCCTTTGTTATTTATATTTATATCATCAATACATGTAT
TGCTATATCCATACTCTAAATTAACCATATCTAGATATATCAAAGAAAATACAAAGTTAAAAAAAGAACC
CTGGTACTTATGCAAGTTATCTGCATTGTTTTATTTATTAATGGCAATCCCAGTAGGATTGCCAAGTTTC
ATATATTACACTCTAAAGAGAAATTAAATCCCTAACAACTCATTAAGTTTGCTCAACTCATCATCCCCTA
TGTAAGAAGAAACAATACCTGTGACAATTGCAATCCCCCAGAAACCAAGAGGCACACCAACAATAAAACT
AAACATTAATGCCACAATTTTTGCCACACCTACATCGACCGCACTTTTCTCCAGCGTGACAAACAAAGGT
CGCCAGTTACCAGTTTCTATTGCATTTTTAAAATCAGAACCAACATCATATAGAAAAGATACTCGACTGG
TGATTTTAAGCGACTTTGATATCTTCGTTAAATTCTTAGATAACTCATCATAATTAACAGACTCTAACGC
ATTAA
