>Addgene plasmid #70282 | pRL542 | addgene partial sequence | sequence record 136274 | CAT-N 5'-ccttcctgctgaaactttgc-3'
TTCCGGTGATGTTCAGGTTAAATCCGTCAAAACTCACCCACGGTAATGATGATATATTCAGGTGATTCTC
CGGTAAATTTCCCTGCGGAAACAATCTGGTATCATGCTGATATTCTGCCGTTACCGCATTATAACCTGCC
ATAAACTCACTGAGATCCGGAAAATAACGGCAGGACAGTGCAGAGAATGTTTCGGTTTCTTTATGAAAGA
CAGTAAAGACCGGGTCTGACTGGTCCCAGTAAATAAGTTCATTGTCTTTCAGTGCCATCCGGAACTCCGG
AAACTGATTAACAGCCCGGGAGATCAGGTAAATCATCAGCGGATAAAACTTATAACCTGTCTCCGCCAGT
GCGGTACGCAAAGCGGTAATATCGAGTTTGGTGGTCAGGCTGAATCCGCATTTAATCTGCTGACGATAAA
GGGCAAAGTGTTCCCTGCGATTCCAGGTATTCAGGTCAATCCGGGTAAAATTCATGGTTATTCCTTCTGA
TTAATAGTGAAAAATATTAATAATCAGAAGGCAGTCTGGTTGTCTCAATGGGTAACATTCCGTCCTCCGT
AAGCTGTTTGGTATTCAGTAATAATACCCTATACGGGCTTAATCTGTATTAAGCCCGGCTTTATTTATTC
CGGCCAATCATCCGCAAACACATAGCGGATCAGTTCTGCGGATTCACGGGGCGGTGCTCTCAGCACATCC
GCCATTAAATCAATCTCCATCTGACAGGTTTGCAGCTTGTCTTCCGCCGGTACATACGGATCATCCGTCA
GGAAACTATCGCCGTATTTATCCATCGACCCCTGTATTTGTGCCGAAAATAAAGTCACGGTACTCTCCGG
AGGCCTTTTTCATATCCGGCGGGCCTGACACTTCCGGATGCAGCACACGAAAACAGAAGTCACCGGAACA
CGCCATTCTGAGAA
